>Addgene plasmid #125662 | pCMV-ABEmax(TadA, TadA*E59A) | depositor full sequence | sequence record 240562 | pCMV-ABEmax(TadA, TadA*E59A) sequence 8811 bps
ATATGCCAAGTACGCCCCCTATTGACGTCAATGACGGTAAATGGCCCGCCTGGCATTATGCCCAGTACAT
GACCTTATGGGACTTTCCTACTTGGCAGTACATCTACGTATTAGTCATCGCTATTACCATGGTGATGCGG
TTTTGGCAGTACATCAATGGGCGTGGATAGCGGTTTGACTCACGGGGATTTCCAAGTCTCCACCCCATTG
ACGTCAATGGGAGTTTGTTTTGGCACCAAAATCAACGGGACTTTCCAAAATGTCGTAACAACTCCGCCCC
ATTGACGCAAATGGGCGGTAGGCGTGTACGGTGGGAGGTCTATATAAGCAGAGCTGGTTTAGTGAACCGT
CAGATCCGCTAGAGATCCGCGGCCGCTAATACGACTCACTATAGGGAGAGCCGCCACCATGAAACGGACA
GCCGACGGAAGCGAGTTCGAGTCACCAAAGAAGAAGCGGAAAGTCTCTGAAGTCGAGTTTAGCCACGAGT
ATTGGATGAGGCACGCACTGACCCTGGCAAAGCGAGCATGGGATGAAAGAGAAGTCCCCGTGGGCGCCGT
GCTGGTGCACAACAATAGAGTGATCGGAGAGGGATGGAACAGGCCAATCGGCCGCCACGACCCTACCGCA
CACGCAGAGATCATGGCACTGAGGCAGGGAGGCCTGGTCATGCAGAATTACCGCCTGATCGATGCCACCC
TGTATGTGACACTGGAGCCATGCGTGATGTGCGCAGGAGCAATGATCCACAGCAGGATCGGAAGAGTGGT
GTTCGGAGCACGGGACGCCAAGACCGGCGCAGCAGGCTCCCTGATGGATGTGCTGCACCACCCCGGCATG
AACCACCGGGTGGAGATCACAGAGGGAATCCTGGCAGACGAGTGCGCCGCCCTGCTGAGCGATTTCTTTA
GAATGCGGAGACAGGAGATCAAGGCCCAGAAGAAGGCACAGAGCTCCACCGACTCTGGAGGATCTAGCGG
AGGATCCTCTGGAAGCGAGACACCAGGCACAAGCGAGTCCGCCACACCAGAGAGCTCCGGCGGCTCCTCC
GGAGGATCCTCTGAGGTGGAGTTTTCCCACGAGTACTGGATGAGACATGCCCTGACCCTGGCCAAGAGGG
CACGCGATGAGAGGGAGGTGCCTGTGGGAGCCGTGCTGGTGCTGAACAATAGAGTGATCGGCGAGGGCTG
GAACAGAGCCATCGGCCTGCACGACCCAACAGCCCATGCCGCAATTATGGCCCTGAGACAGGGCGGCCTG
GTCATGCAGAACTACAGACTGATTGACGCCACCCTGTACGTGACATTCGAGCCTTGCGTGATGTGCGCCG
GCGCCATGATCCACTCTAGGATCGGCCGCGTGGTGTTTGGCGTGAGGAACGCAAAAACCGGCGCCGCAGG
CTCCCTGATGGACGTGCTGCACTACCCCGGCATGAATCACCGCGTCGAAATTACCGAGGGAATCCTGGCA
GATGAATGTGCCGCCCTGCTGTGCTATTTCTTTCGGATGCCTAGACAGGTGTTCAATGCTCAGAAGAAGG
CCCAGAGCTCCACCGACTCCGGAGGATCTAGCGGAGGCTCCTCTGGCTCTGAGACACCTGGCACAAGCGA
GAGCGCAACACCTGAAAGCAGCGGGGGCAGCAGCGGGGGGTCAGACAAGAAGTACAGCATCGGCCTGGCC
ATCGGCACCAACTCTGTGGGCTGGGCCGTGATCACCGACGAGTACAAGGTGCCCAGCAAGAAATTCAAGG
TGCTGGGCAACACCGACCGGCACAGCATCAAGAAGAACCTGATCGGAGCCCTGCTGTTCGACAGCGGCGA
AACAGCCGAGGCCACCCGGCTGAAGAGAACCGCCAGAAGAAGATACACCAGACGGAAGAACCGGATCTGC
TATCTGCAAGAGATCTTCAGCAACGAGATGGCCAAGGTGGACGACAGCTTCTTCCACAGACTGGAAGAGT
CCTTCCTGGTGGAAGAGGATAAGAAGCACGAGCGGCACCCCATCTTCGGCAACATCGTGGACGAGGTGGC
CTACCACGAGAAGTACCCCACCATCTACCACCTGAGAAAGAAACTGGTGGACAGCACCGACAAGGCCGAC
CTGCGGCTGATCTATCTGGCCCTGGCCCACATGATCAAGTTCCGGGGCCACTTCCTGATCGAGGGCGACC
TGAACCCCGACAACAGCGACGTGGACAAGCTGTTCATCCAGCTGGTGCAGACCTACAACCAGCTGTTCGA
GGAAAACCCCATCAACGCCAGCGGCGTGGACGCCAAGGCCATCCTGTCTGCCAGACTGAGCAAGAGCAGA
CGGCTGGAAAATCTGATCGCCCAGCTGCCCGGCGAGAAGAAGAATGGCCTGTTCGGAAACCTGATTGCCC
TGAGCCTGGGCCTGACCCCCAACTTCAAGAGCAACTTCGACCTGGCCGAGGATGCCAAACTGCAGCTGAG
CAAGGACACCTACGACGACGACCTGGACAACCTGCTGGCCCAGATCGGCGACCAGTACGCCGACCTGTTT
CTGGCCGCCAAGAACCTGTCCGACGCCATCCTGCTGAGCGACATCCTGAGAGTGAACACCGAGATCACCA
AGGCCCCCCTGAGCGCCTCTATGATCAAGAGATACGACGAGCACCACCAGGACCTGACCCTGCTGAAAGC
TCTCGTGCGGCAGCAGCTGCCTGAGAAGTACAAAGAGATTTTCTTCGACCAGAGCAAGAACGGCTACGCC
GGCTACATTGACGGCGGAGCCAGCCAGGAAGAGTTCTACAAGTTCATCAAGCCCATCCTGGAAAAGATGG
ACGGCACCGAGGAACTGCTCGTGAAGCTGAACAGAGAGGACCTGCTGCGGAAGCAGCGGACCTTCGACAA
CGGCAGCATCCCCCACCAGATCCACCTGGGAGAGCTGCACGCCATTCTGCGGCGGCAGGAAGATTTTTAC
CCATTCCTGAAGGACAACCGGGAAAAGATCGAGAAGATCCTGACCTTCCGCATCCCCTACTACGTGGGCC
CTCTGGCCAGGGGAAACAGCAGATTCGCCTGGATGACCAGAAAGAGCGAGGAAACCATCACCCCCTGGAA
CTTCGAGGAAGTGGTGGACAAGGGCGCTTCCGCCCAGAGCTTCATCGAGCGGATGACCAACTTCGATAAG
AACCTGCCCAACGAGAAGGTGCTGCCCAAGCACAGCCTGCTGTACGAGTACTTCACCGTGTATAACGAGC
TGACCAAAGTGAAATACGTGACCGAGGGAATGAGAAAGCCCGCCTTCCTGAGCGGCGAGCAGAAAAAGGC
CATCGTGGACCTGCTGTTCAAGACCAACCGGAAAGTGACCGTGAAGCAGCTGAAAGAGGACTACTTCAAG
AAAATCGAGTGCTTCGACTCCGTGGAAATCTCCGGCGTGGAAGATCGGTTCAACGCCTCCCTGGGCACAT
ACCACGATCTGCTGAAAATTATCAAGGACAAGGACTTCCTGGACAATGAGGAAAACGAGGACATTCTGGA
AGATATCGTGCTGACCCTGACACTGTTTGAGGACAGAGAGATGATCGAGGAACGGCTGAAAACCTATGCC
CACCTGTTCGACGACAAAGTGATGAAGCAGCTGAAGCGGCGGAGATACACCGGCTGGGGCAGGCTGAGCC
GGAAGCTGATCAACGGCATCCGGGACAAGCAGTCCGGCAAGACAATCCTGGATTTCCTGAAGTCCGACGG
CTTCGCCAACAGAAACTTCATGCAGCTGATCCACGACGACAGCCTGACCTTTAAAGAGGACATCCAGAAA
GCCCAGGTGTCCGGCCAGGGCGATAGCCTGCACGAGCACATTGCCAATCTGGCCGGCAGCCCCGCCATTA
AGAAGGGCATCCTGCAGACAGTGAAGGTGGTGGACGAGCTCGTGAAAGTGATGGGCCGGCACAAGCCCGA
GAACATCGTGATCGAAATGGCCAGAGAGAACCAGACCACCCAGAAGGGACAGAAGAACAGCCGCGAGAGA
ATGAAGCGGATCGAAGAGGGCATCAAAGAGCTGGGCAGCCAGATCCTGAAAGAACACCCCGTGGAAAACA
CCCAGCTGCAGAACGAGAAGCTGTACCTGTACTACCTGCAGAATGGGCGGGATATGTACGTGGACCAGGA
ACTGGACATCAACCGGCTGTCCGACTACGATGTGGACCATATCGTGCCTCAGAGCTTTCTGAAGGACGAC
TCCATCGACAACAAGGTGCTGACCAGAAGCGACAAGAACCGGGGCAAGAGCGACAACGTGCCCTCCGAAG
AGGTCGTGAAGAAGATGAAGAACTACTGGCGGCAGCTGCTGAACGCCAAGCTGATTACCCAGAGAAAGTT
CGACAATCTGACCAAGGCCGAGAGAGGCGGCCTGAGCGAACTGGATAAGGCCGGCTTCATCAAGAGACAG
CTGGTGGAAACCCGGCAGATCACAAAGCACGTGGCACAGATCCTGGACTCCCGGATGAACACTAAGTACG
ACGAGAATGACAAGCTGATCCGGGAAGTGAAAGTGATCACCCTGAAGTCCAAGCTGGTGTCCGATTTCCG
GAAGGATTTCCAGTTTTACAAAGTGCGCGAGATCAACAACTACCACCACGCCCACGACGCCTACCTGAAC
GCCGTCGTGGGAACCGCCCTGATCAAAAAGTACCCTAAGCTGGAAAGCGAGTTCGTGTACGGCGACTACA
AGGTGTACGACGTGCGGAAGATGATCGCCAAGAGCGAGCAGGAAATCGGCAAGGCTACCGCCAAGTACTT
CTTCTACAGCAACATCATGAACTTTTTCAAGACCGAGATTACCCTGGCCAACGGCGAGATCCGGAAGCGG
CCTCTGATCGAGACAAACGGCGAAACCGGGGAGATCGTGTGGGATAAGGGCCGGGATTTTGCCACCGTGC
GGAAAGTGCTGAGCATGCCCCAAGTGAATATCGTGAAAAAGACCGAGGTGCAGACAGGCGGCTTCAGCAA
AGAGTCTATCCTGCCCAAGAGGAACAGCGATAAGCTGATCGCCAGAAAGAAGGACTGGGACCCTAAGAAG
TACGGCGGCTTCGACAGCCCCACCGTGGCCTATTCTGTGCTGGTGGTGGCCAAAGTGGAAAAGGGCAAGT
CCAAGAAACTGAAGAGTGTGAAAGAGCTGCTGGGGATCACCATCATGGAAAGAAGCAGCTTCGAGAAGAA
TCCCATCGACTTTCTGGAAGCCAAGGGCTACAAAGAAGTGAAAAAGGACCTGATCATCAAGCTGCCTAAG
TACTCCCTGTTCGAGCTGGAAAACGGCCGGAAGAGAATGCTGGCCTCTGCCGGCGAACTGCAGAAGGGAA
ACGAACTGGCCCTGCCCTCCAAATATGTGAACTTCCTGTACCTGGCCAGCCACTATGAGAAGCTGAAGGG
CTCCCCCGAGGATAATGAGCAGAAACAGCTGTTTGTGGAACAGCACAAGCACTACCTGGACGAGATCATC
GAGCAGATCAGCGAGTTCTCCAAGAGAGTGATCCTGGCCGACGCTAATCTGGACAAAGTGCTGTCCGCCT
ACAACAAGCACCGGGATAAGCCCATCAGAGAGCAGGCCGAGAATATCATCCACCTGTTTACCCTGACCAA
TCTGGGAGCCCCTGCCGCCTTCAAGTACTTTGACACCACCATCGACCGGAAGAGGTACACCAGCACCAAA
GAGGTGCTGGACGCCACCCTGATCCACCAGAGCATCACCGGCCTGTACGAGACACGGATCGACCTGTCTC
AGCTGGGAGGTGACTCTGGCGGCTCAAAAAGAACCGCCGACGGCAGCGAATTCGAGCCCAAGAAGAAGAG
GAAAGTCTAACCGGTCATCATCACCATCACCATTGAGTTTAAACCCGCTGATCAGCCTCGACTGTGCCTT
CTAGTTGCCAGCCATCTGTTGTTTGCCCCTCCCCCGTGCCTTCCTTGACCCTGGAAGGTGCCACTCCCAC
TGTCCTTTCCTAATAAAATGAGGAAATTGCATCGCATTGTCTGAGTAGGTGTCATTCTATTCTGGGGGGT
GGGGTGGGGCAGGACAGCAAGGGGGAGGATTGGGAAGACAATAGCAGGCATGCTGGGGATGCGGTGGGCT
CTATGGCTTCTGAGGCGGAAAGAACCAGCTGGGGCTCGATACCGTCGACCTCTAGCTAGAGCTTGGCGTA
ATCATGGTCATAGCTGTTTCCTGTGTGAAATTGTTATCCGCTCACAATTCCACACAACATACGAGCCGGA
AGCATAAAGTGTAAAGCCTAGGGTGCCTAATGAGTGAGCTAACTCACATTAATTGCGTTGCGCTCACTGC
CCGCTTTCCAGTCGGGAAACCTGTCGTGCCAGCTGCATTAATGAATCGGCCAACGCGCGGGGAGAGGCGG
TTTGCGTATTGGGCGCTCTTCCGCTTCCTCGCTCACTGACTCGCTGCGCTCGGTCGTTCGGCTGCGGCGA
GCGGTATCAGCTCACTCAAAGGCGGTAATACGGTTATCCACAGAATCAGGGGATAACGCAGGAAAGAACA
TGTGAGCAAAAGGCCAGCAAAAGGCCAGGAACCGTAAAAAGGCCGCGTTGCTGGCGTTTTTCCATAGGCT
CCGCCCCCCTGACGAGCATCACAAAAATCGACGCTCAAGTCAGAGGTGGCGAAACCCGACAGGACTATAA
AGATACCAGGCGTTTCCCCCTGGAAGCTCCCTCGTGCGCTCTCCTGTTCCGACCCTGCCGCTTACCGGAT
ACCTGTCCGCCTTTCTCCCTTCGGGAAGCGTGGCGCTTTCTCATAGCTCACGCTGTAGGTATCTCAGTTC
GGTGTAGGTCGTTCGCTCCAAGCTGGGCTGTGTGCACGAACCCCCCGTTCAGCCCGACCGCTGCGCCTTA
TCCGGTAACTATCGTCTTGAGTCCAACCCGGTAAGACACGACTTATCGCCACTGGCAGCAGCCACTGGTA
ACAGGATTAGCAGAGCGAGGTATGTAGGCGGTGCTACAGAGTTCTTGAAGTGGTGGCCTAACTACGGCTA
CACTAGAAGAACAGTATTTGGTATCTGCGCTCTGCTGAAGCCAGTTACCTTCGGAAAAAGAGTTGGTAGC
TCTTGATCCGGCAAACAAACCACCGCTGGTAGCGGTGGTTTTTTTGTTTGCAAGCAGCAGATTACGCGCA
GAAAAAAAGGATCTCAAGAAGATCCTTTGATCTTTTCTACGGGGTCTGACGCTCAGTGGAACGAAAACTC
ACGTTAAGGGATTTTGGTCATGAGATTATCAAAAAGGATCTTCACCTAGATCCTTTTAAATTAAAAATGA
AGTTTTAAATCAATCTAAAGTATATATGAGTAAACTTGGTCTGACAGTTACCAATGCTTAATCAGTGAGG
CACCTATCTCAGCGATCTGTCTATTTCGTTCATCCATAGTTGCCTGACTCCCCGTCGTGTAGATAACTAC
GATACGGGAGGGCTTACCATCTGGCCCCAGTGCTGCAATGATACCGCGAGACCCACGCTCACCGGCTCCA
GATTTATCAGCAATAAACCAGCCAGCCGGAAGGGCCGAGCGCAGAAGTGGTCCTGCAACTTTATCCGCCT
CCATCCAGTCTATTAATTGTTGCCGGGAAGCTAGAGTAAGTAGTTCGCCAGTTAATAGTTTGCGCAACGT
TGTTGCCATTGCTACAGGCATCGTGGTGTCACGCTCGTCGTTTGGTATGGCTTCATTCAGCTCCGGTTCC
CAACGATCAAGGCGAGTTACATGATCCCCCATGTTGTGCAAAAAAGCGGTTAGCTCCTTCGGTCCTCCGA
TCGTTGTCAGAAGTAAGTTGGCCGCAGTGTTATCACTCATGGTTATGGCAGCACTGCATAATTCTCTTAC
TGTCATGCCATCCGTAAGATGCTTTTCTGTGACTGGTGAGTACTCAACCAAGTCATTCTGAGAATAGTGT
ATGCGGCGACCGAGTTGCTCTTGCCCGGCGTCAATACGGGATAATACCGCGCCACATAGCAGAACTTTAA
AAGTGCTCATCATTGGAAAACGTTCTTCGGGGCGAAAACTCTCAAGGATCTTACCGCTGTTGAGATCCAG
TTCGATGTAACCCACTCGTGCACCCAACTGATCTTCAGCATCTTTTACTTTCACCAGCGTTTCTGGGTGA
GCAAAAACAGGAAGGCAAAATGCCGCAAAAAAGGGAATAAGGGCGACACGGAAATGTTGAATACTCATAC
TCTTCCTTTTTCAATATTATTGAAGCATTTATCAGGGTTATTGTCTCATGAGCGGATACATATTTGAATG
TATTTAGAAAAATAAACAAATAGGGGTTCCGCGCACATTTCCCCGAAAAGTGCCACCTGACGTCGACGGA
TCGGGAGATCGATCTCCCGATCCCCTAGGGTCGACTCTCAGTACAATCTGCTCTGATGCCGCATAGTTAA
GCCAGTATCTGCTCCCTGCTTGTGTGTTGGAGGTCGCTGAGTAGTGCGCGAGCAAAATTTAAGCTACAAC
AAGGCAAGGCTTGACCGACAATTGCATGAAGAATCTGCTTAGGGTTAGGCGTTTTGCGCTGCTTCGCGAT
GTACGGGCCAGATATACGCGTTGACATTGATTATTGACTAGTTATTAATAGTAATCAATTACGGGGTCAT
TAGTTCATAGCCCATATATGGAGTTCCGCGTTACATAACTTACGGTAAATGGCCCGCCTGGCTGACCGCC
CAACGACCCCCGCCCATTGACGTCAATAATGACGTATGTTCCCATAGTAACGCCAATAGGGACTTTCCAT
TGACGTCAATGGGTGGAGTATTTACGGTAAACTGCCCACTTGGCAGTACATCAAGTGTATC
Features (pLannotate 1.2.2; 18 found; start..end, strand, type, name):
    132..335     +  promoter       CMV promoter: human cytomegalovirus (CMV) immediate early promoter
    377..395     +  promoter       T7 promoter: promoter for bacteriophage T7 RNA polymerase
    466..942     +  CDS            tadA: TADA_ECOLI - Also known as yfhC. Experimental evidence at protein level: Swiss-Prot protein existence level 1. Catalyzes the deamination of adenosine to inosine at the wobble position 34 of tRNA(Arg2). Essential for cell viability. From Escherichia coli (strain K12).
   1063..1554    +  CDS            tadA: TADA_ECOLI - Also known as yfhC. Experimental evidence at protein level: Swiss-Prot protein existence level 1. Catalyzes the deamination of adenosine to inosine at the wobble position 34 of tRNA(Arg2). Essential for cell viability. From Escherichia coli (strain K12).
   1654..3255    +  CDS            dCas9(N): N-terminal portion of catalytically inactive Streptococcus pyogenes dCas9 carrying the D10A mutation (Zetsche et al., 2015)
   3256..5750    +  CDS            Cas9(C) (fragment): C-terminal portion of Streptococcus pyogenes Cas9 (Zetsche et al., 2015)
   5872..6096    +  polyA_signal   bGH poly(A) signal: bovine growth hormone polyadenylation signal
   6100..6121    +  promoter       SV40 promoter (fragment): SV40 enhancer and early promoter
   6126..6142    +  misc_feature   MCS (fragment): pBluescript multiple cloning site
   6191..6207    -  protein_bind   lac operator: The lac repressor binds to the lac operator to inhibit transcription in E. coli. This inhibition can be relieved by adding lactose or isopropyl-β-D-thiogalactopyranoside (IPTG). lac repressor encoded by lacI
   6215..6245    -  promoter       lac promoter: promoter for the E. coli lac operon
   6260..6281    -  protein_bind   CAP binding site: CAP binding activates transcription in the presence of cAMP. E. coli catabolite activator protein
   6294..6386    -  CDS            lacI (fragment): lac repressor; lacI; The lac repressor binds to the lac operator to inhibit transcription in E. coli. This inhibition can be relieved by adding lactose or isopropyl-β-D-thiogalactopyranoside (IPTG).
   6569..7157    -  rep_origin     ori: high-copy-number ColE1/pMB1/pBR322/pUC origin of replication
   7328..8188    -  CDS            AmpR: β-lactamase; bla; confers resistance to ampicillin, carbenicillin, and related antibiotics
   8189..8293    -  promoter       AmpR promoter: bla
   8364..8408    -  misc_feature   bom (fragment): basis of mobility region from pBR322
   8563..131     +  enhancer       CMV enhancer (across the origin): human cytomegalovirus immediate early enhancer
