>Addgene plasmid #125662 | pCMV-ABEmax(TadA, TadA*E59A) | addgene full sequence | sequence record 244351 | Addgene NGS Result
AATTGCATGAAGAATCTGCTTAGGGTTAGGCGTTTTGCGCTGCTTCGCGATGTACGGGCCAGATATACGC
GTTGACATTGATTATTGACTAGTTATTAATAGTAATCAATTACGGGGTCATTAGTTCATAGCCCATATAT
GGAGTTCCGCGTTACATAACTTACGGTAAATGGCCCGCCTGGCTGACCGCCCAACGACCCCCGCCCATTG
ACGTCAATAATGACGTATGTTCCCATAGTAACGCCAATAGGGACTTTCCATTGACGTCAATGGGTGGAGT
ATTTACGGTAAACTGCCCACTTGGCAGTACATCAAGTGTATCATATGCCAAGTACGCCCCCTATTGACGT
CAATGACGGTAAATGGCCCGCCTGGCATTATGCCCAGTACATGACCTTATGGGACTTTCCTACTTGGCAG
TACATCTACGTATTAGTCATCGCTATTACCATGGTGATGCGGTTTTGGCAGTACATCAATGGGCGTGGAT
AGCGGTTTGACTCACGGGGATTTCCAAGTCTCCACCCCATTGACGTCAATGGGAGTTTGTTTTGGCACCA
AAATCAACGGGACTTTCCAAAATGTCGTAACAACTCCGCCCCATTGACGCAAATGGGCGGTAGGCGTGTA
CGGTGGGAGGTCTATATAAGCAGAGCTGGTTTAGTGAACCGTCAGATCCGCTAGAGATCCGCGGCCGCTA
ATACGACTCACTATAGGGAGAGCCGCCACCATGAAACGGACAGCCGACGGAAGCGAGTTCGAGTCACCAA
AGAAGAAGCGGAAAGTCTCTGAAGTCGAGTTTAGCCACGAGTATTGGATGAGGCACGCACTGACCCTGGC
AAAGCGAGCATGGGATGAAAGAGAAGTCCCCGTGGGCGCCGTGCTGGTGCACAACAATAGAGTGATCGGA
GAGGGATGGAACAGGCCAATCGGCCGCCACGACCCTACCGCACACGCAGAGATCATGGCACTGAGGCAGG
GAGGCCTGGTCATGCAGAATTACCGCCTGATCGATGCCACCCTGTATGTGACACTGGAGCCATGCGTGAT
GTGCGCAGGAGCAATGATCCACAGCAGGATCGGAAGAGTGGTGTTCGGAGCACGGGACGCCAAGACCGGC
GCAGCAGGCTCCCTGATGGATGTGCTGCACCACCCCGGCATGAACCACCGGGTGGAGATCACAGAGGGAA
TCCTGGCAGACGAGTGCGCCGCCCTGCTGAGCGATTTCTTTAGAATGCGGAGACAGGAGATCAAGGCCCA
GAAGAAGGCACAGAGCTCCACCGACTCTGGAGGATCTAGCGGAGGATCCTCTGGAAGCGAGACACCAGGC
ACAAGCGAGTCCGCCACACCAGAGAGCTCCGGCGGCTCCTCCGGAGGATCCTCTGAGGTGGAGTTTTCCC
ACGAGTACTGGATGAGACATGCCCTGACCCTGGCCAAGAGGGCACGCGATGAGAGGGAGGTGCCTGTGGG
AGCCGTGCTGGTGCTGAACAATAGAGTGATCGGCGAGGGCTGGAACAGAGCCATCGGCCTGCACGACCCA
ACAGCCCATGCCGCAATTATGGCCCTGAGACAGGGCGGCCTGGTCATGCAGAACTACAGACTGATTGACG
CCACCCTGTACGTGACATTCGAGCCTTGCGTGATGTGCGCCGGCGCCATGATCCACTCTAGGATCGGCCG
CGTGGTGTTTGGCGTGAGGAACGCAAAAACCGGCGCCGCAGGCTCCCTGATGGACGTGCTGCACTACCCC
GGCATGAATCACCGCGTCGAAATTACCGAGGGAATCCTGGCAGATGAATGTGCCGCCCTGCTGTGCTATT
TCTTTCGGATGCCTAGACAGGTGTTCAATGCTCAGAAGAAGGCCCAGAGCTCCACCGACTCCGGAGGATC
TAGCGGAGGCTCCTCTGGCTCTGAGACACCTGGCACAAGCGAGAGCGCAACACCTGAAAGCAGCGGGGGC
AGCAGCGGGGGGTCAGACAAGAAGTACAGCATCGGCCTGGCCATCGGCACCAACTCTGTGGGCTGGGCCG
TGATCACCGACGAGTACAAGGTGCCCAGCAAGAAATTCAAGGTGCTGGGCAACACCGACCGGCACAGCAT
CAAGAAGAACCTGATCGGAGCCCTGCTGTTCGACAGCGGCGAAACAGCCGAGGCCACCCGGCTGAAGAGA
ACCGCCAGAAGAAGATACACCAGACGGAAGAACCGGATCTGCTATCTGCAAGAGATCTTCAGCAACGAGA
TGGCCAAGGTGGACGACAGCTTCTTCCACAGACTGGAAGAGTCCTTCCTGGTGGAAGAGGATAAGAAGCA
CGAGCGGCACCCCATCTTCGGCAACATCGTGGACGAGGTGGCCTACCACGAGAAGTACCCCACCATCTAC
CACCTGAGAAAGAAACTGGTGGACAGCACCGACAAGGCCGACCTGCGGCTGATCTATCTGGCCCTGGCCC
ACATGATCAAGTTCCGGGGCCACTTCCTGATCGAGGGCGACCTGAACCCCGACAACAGCGACGTGGACAA
GCTGTTCATCCAGCTGGTGCAGACCTACAACCAGCTGTTCGAGGAAAACCCCATCAACGCCAGCGGCGTG
GACGCCAAGGCCATCCTGTCTGCCAGACTGAGCAAGAGCAGACGGCTGGAAAATCTGATCGCCCAGCTGC
CCGGCGAGAAGAAGAATGGCCTGTTCGGAAACCTGATTGCCCTGAGCCTGGGCCTGACCCCCAACTTCAA
GAGCAACTTCGACCTGGCCGAGGATGCCAAACTGCAGCTGAGCAAGGACACCTACGACGACGACCTGGAC
AACCTGCTGGCCCAGATCGGCGACCAGTACGCCGACCTGTTTCTGGCCGCCAAGAACCTGTCCGACGCCA
TCCTGCTGAGCGACATCCTGAGAGTGAACACCGAGATCACCAAGGCCCCCCTGAGCGCCTCTATGATCAA
GAGATACGACGAGCACCACCAGGACCTGACCCTGCTGAAAGCTCTCGTGCGGCAGCAGCTGCCTGAGAAG
TACAAAGAGATTTTCTTCGACCAGAGCAAGAACGGCTACGCCGGCTACATTGACGGCGGAGCCAGCCAGG
AAGAGTTCTACAAGTTCATCAAGCCCATCCTGGAAAAGATGGACGGCACCGAGGAACTGCTCGTGAAGCT
GAACAGAGAGGACCTGCTGCGGAAGCAGCGGACCTTCGACAACGGCAGCATCCCCCACCAGATCCACCTG
GGAGAGCTGCACGCCATTCTGCGGCGGCAGGAAGATTTTTACCCATTCCTGAAGGACAACCGGGAAAAGA
TCGAGAAGATCCTGACCTTCCGCATCCCCTACTACGTGGGCCCTCTGGCCAGGGGAAACAGCAGATTCGC
CTGGATGACCAGAAAGAGCGAGGAAACCATCACCCCCTGGAACTTCGAGGAAGTGGTGGACAAGGGCGCT
TCCGCCCAGAGCTTCATCGAGCGGATGACCAACTTCGATAAGAACCTGCCCAACGAGAAGGTGCTGCCCA
AGCACAGCCTGCTGTACGAGTACTTCACCGTGTATAACGAGCTGACCAAAGTGAAATACGTGACCGAGGG
AATGAGAAAGCCCGCCTTCCTGAGCGGCGAGCAGAAAAAGGCCATCGTGGACCTGCTGTTCAAGACCAAC
CGGAAAGTGACCGTGAAGCAGCTGAAAGAGGACTACTTCAAGAAAATCGAGTGCTTCGACTCCGTGGAAA
TCTCCGGCGTGGAAGATCGGTTCAACGCCTCCCTGGGCACATACCACGATCTGCTGAAAATTATCAAGGA
CAAGGACTTCCTGGACAATGAGGAAAACGAGGACATTCTGGAAGATATCGTGCTGACCCTGACACTGTTT
GAGGACAGAGAGATGATCGAGGAACGGCTGAAAACCTATGCCCACCTGTTCGACGACAAAGTGATGAAGC
AGCTGAAGCGGCGGAGATACACCGGCTGGGGCAGGCTGAGCCGGAAGCTGATCAACGGCATCCGGGACAA
GCAGTCCGGCAAGACAATCCTGGATTTCCTGAAGTCCGACGGCTTCGCCAACAGAAACTTCATGCAGCTG
ATCCACGACGACAGCCTGACCTTTAAAGAGGACATCCAGAAAGCCCAGGTGTCCGGCCAGGGCGATAGCC
TGCACGAGCACATTGCCAATCTGGCCGGCAGCCCCGCCATTAAGAAGGGCATCCTGCAGACAGTGAAGGT
GGTGGACGAGCTCGTGAAAGTGATGGGCCGGCACAAGCCCGAGAACATCGTGATCGAAATGGCCAGAGAG
AACCAGACCACCCAGAAGGGACAGAAGAACAGCCGCGAGAGAATGAAGCGGATCGAAGAGGGCATCAAAG
AGCTGGGCAGCCAGATCCTGAAAGAACACCCCGTGGAAAACACCCAGCTGCAGAACGAGAAGCTGTACCT
GTACTACCTGCAGAATGGGCGGGATATGTACGTGGACCAGGAACTGGACATCAACCGGCTGTCCGACTAC
GATGTGGACCATATCGTGCCTCAGAGCTTTCTGAAGGACGACTCCATCGACAACAAGGTGCTGACCAGAA
GCGACAAGAACCGGGGCAAGAGCGACAACGTGCCCTCCGAAGAGGTCGTGAAGAAGATGAAGAACTACTG
GCGGCAGCTGCTGAACGCCAAGCTGATTACCCAGAGAAAGTTCGACAATCTGACCAAGGCCGAGAGAGGC
GGCCTGAGCGAACTGGATAAGGCCGGCTTCATCAAGAGACAGCTGGTGGAAACCCGGCAGATCACAAAGC
ACGTGGCACAGATCCTGGACTCCCGGATGAACACTAAGTACGACGAGAATGACAAGCTGATCCGGGAAGT
GAAAGTGATCACCCTGAAGTCCAAGCTGGTGTCCGATTTCCGGAAGGATTTCCAGTTTTACAAAGTGCGC
GAGATCAACAACTACCACCACGCCCACGACGCCTACCTGAACGCCGTCGTGGGAACCGCCCTGATCAAAA
AGTACCCTAAGCTGGAAAGCGAGTTCGTGTACGGCGACTACAAGGTGTACGACGTGCGGAAGATGATCGC
CAAGAGCGAGCAGGAAATCGGCAAGGCTACCGCCAAGTACTTCTTCTACAGCAACATCATGAACTTTTTC
AAGACCGAGATTACCCTGGCCAACGGCGAGATCCGGAAGCGGCCTCTGATCGAGACAAACGGCGAAACCG
GGGAGATCGTGTGGGATAAGGGCCGGGATTTTGCCACCGTGCGGAAAGTGCTGAGCATGCCCCAAGTGAA
TATCGTGAAAAAGACCGAGGTGCAGACAGGCGGCTTCAGCAAAGAGTCTATCCTGCCCAAGAGGAACAGC
GATAAGCTGATCGCCAGAAAGAAGGACTGGGACCCTAAGAAGTACGGCGGCTTCGACAGCCCCACCGTGG
CCTATTCTGTGCTGGTGGTGGCCAAAGTGGAAAAGGGCAAGTCCAAGAAACTGAAGAGTGTGAAAGAGCT
GCTGGGGATCACCATCATGGAAAGAAGCAGCTTCGAGAAGAATCCCATCGACTTTCTGGAAGCCAAGGGC
TACAAAGAAGTGAAAAAGGACCTGATCATCAAGCTGCCTAAGTACTCCCTGTTCGAGCTGGAAAACGGCC
GGAAGAGAATGCTGGCCTCTGCCGGCGAACTGCAGAAGGGAAACGAACTGGCCCTGCCCTCCAAATATGT
GAACTTCCTGTACCTGGCCAGCCACTATGAGAAGCTGAAGGGCTCCCCCGAGGATAATGAGCAGAAACAG
CTGTTTGTGGAACAGCACAAGCACTACCTGGACGAGATCATCGAGCAGATCAGCGAGTTCTCCAAGAGAG
TGATCCTGGCCGACGCTAATCTGGACAAAGTGCTGTCCGCCTACAACAAGCACCGGGATAAGCCCATCAG
AGAGCAGGCCGAGAATATCATCCACCTGTTTACCCTGACCAATCTGGGAGCCCCTGCCGCCTTCAAGTAC
TTTGACACCACCATCGACCGGAAGAGGTACACCAGCACCAAAGAGGTGCTGGACGCCACCCTGATCCACC
AGAGCATCACCGGCCTGTACGAGACACGGATCGACCTGTCTCAGCTGGGAGGTGACTCTGGCGGCTCAAA
AAGAACCGCCGACGGCAGCGAATTCGAGCCCAAGAAGAAGAGGAAAGTCTAACCGGTCATCATCACCATC
ACCATTGAGTTTAAACCCGCTGATCAGCCTCGACTGTGCCTTCTAGTTGCCAGCCATCTGTTGTTTGCCC
CTCCCCCGTGCCTTCCTTGACCCTGGAAGGTGCCACTCCCACTGTCCTTTCCTAATAAAATGAGGAAATT
GCATCGCATTGTCTGAGTAGGTGTCATTCTATTCTGGGGGGTGGGGTGGGGCAGGACAGCAAGGAGGAGG
ATTGGGAAGACAATAGCAGGCATGCTGGGGATGCGGTGGGCTCTATGGCTTCTGAGGCGGAAAGAACCAG
CTGGGGCTCGATACCGTCGACCTCTAGCTAGAGCTTGGCGTAATCATGGTCATAGCTGTTTCCTGTGTGA
AATTGTTATCCGCTCACAATTCCACACAACATACGAGCCGGAAGCATAAAGTGTAAAGCCTAGGGTGCCT
AATGAGTGAGCTAACTCACATTAATTGCGTTGCGCTCACTGCCCGCTTTCCAGTCGGGAAACCTGTCGTG
CCAGCTGCATTAATGAATCGGCCAACGCGCGGGGAGAGGCGGTTTGCGTATTGGGCGCTCTTCCGCTTCC
TCGCTCACTGACTCGCTGCGCTCGGTCGTTCGGCTGCGGCGAGCGGTATCAGCTCACTCAAAGGCGGTAA
TACGGTTATCCACAGAATCAGGGGATAACGCAGGAAAGAACATGTGAGCAAAAGGCCAGCAAAAGGCCAG
GAACCGTAAAAAGGCCGCGTTGCTGGCGTTTTTCCATAGGCTCCGCCCCCCTGACGAGCATCACAAAAAT
CGACGCTCAAGTCAGAGGTGGCGAAACCCGACAGGACTATAAAGATACCAGGCGTTTCCCCCTGGAAGCT
CCCTCGTGCGCTCTCCTGTTCCGACCCTGCCGCTTACCGGATACCTGTCCGCCTTTCTCCCTTCGGGAAG
CGTGGCGCTTTCTCATAGCTCACGCTGTAGGTATCTCAGTTCGGTGTAGGTCGTTCGCTCCAAGCTGGGC
TGTGTGCACGAACCCCCCGTTCAGCCCGACCGCTGCGCCTTATCCGGTAACTATCGTCTTGAGTCCAACC
CGGTAAGACACGACTTATCGCCACTGGCAGCAGCCACTGGTAACAGGATTAGCAGAGCGAGGTATGTAGG
CGGTGCTACAGAGTTCTTGAAGTGGTGGCCTAACTACGGCTACACTAGAAGAACAGTATTTGGTATCTGC
GCTCTGCTGAAGCCAGTTACCTTCGGAAAAAGAGTTGGTAGCTCTTGATCCGGCAAACAAACCACCGCTG
GTAGCGGTGGTTTTTTTGTTTGCAAGCAGCAGATTACGCGCAGAAAAAAAGGATCTCAAGAAGATCCTTT
GATCTTTTCTACGGGGTCTGACACTCAGTGGAACGAAAACTCACGTTAAGGGATTTTGGTCATGAGATTA
TCAAAAAGGATCTTCACCTAGATCCTTTTAAATTAAAAATGAAGTTTTAAATCAATCTAAAGTATATATG
AGTAAACTTGGTCTGACAGTTACCAATGCTTAATCAGTGAGGCACCTATCTCAGCGATCTGTCTATTTCG
TTCATCCATAGTTGCCTGACTCCCCGTCGTGTAGATAACTACGATACGGGAGGGCTTACCATCTGGCCCC
AGTGCTGCAATGATACCGCGAGACCCACGCTCACCGGCTCCAGATTTATCAGCAATAAACCAGCCAGCCG
GAAGGGCCGAGCGCAGAAGTGGTCCTGCAACTTTATCCGCCTCCATCCAGTCTATTAATTGTTGCCGGGA
AGCTAGAGTAAGTAGTTCGCCAGTTAATAGTTTGCGCAACGTTGTTGCCATTGCTACAGGCATCGTGGTG
TCACGCTCGTCGTTTGGTATGGCTTCATTCAGCTCCGGTTCCCAACGATCAAGGCGAGTTACATGATCCC
CCATGTTGTGCAAAAAAGCGGTTAGCTCCTTCGGTCCTCCGATCGTTGTCAGAAGTAAGTTGGCCGCAGT
GTTATCACTCATGGTTATGGCAGCACTGCATAATTCTCTTACTGTCATGCCATCCGTAAGATGCTTTTCT
GTGACTGGTGAGTACTCAACCAAGTCATTCTGAGAATAGTGTATGCGGCGACCGAGTTGCTCTTGCCCGG
CGTCAATACGGGATAATACCGCGCCACATAGCAGAACTTTAAAAGTGCTCATCATTGGAAAACGTTCTTC
GGGGCGAAAACTCTCAAGGATCTTACCGCTGTTGAGATCCAGTTCGATGTAACCCACTCGTGCACCCAAC
TGATCTTCAGCATCTTTTACTTTCACCAGCGTTTCTGGGTGAGCAAAAACAGGAAGGCAAAATGCCGCAA
AAAAGGGAATAAGGGCGACACGGAAATGTTGAATACTCATACTCTTCCTTTTTCAATATTATTGAAGCAT
TTATCAGGGTTATTGTCTCATGAGCGGATACATATTTGAATGTATTTAGAAAAATAAACAAATAGGGGTT
CCGCGCACATTTCCCCGAAAAGTGCCACCTGACGTCGACGGATCGGGAGATCGATCTCCCGATCCCCTAG
GGTCGACTCTCAGTACAATCTGCTCTGATGCCGCATAGTTAAGCCAGTATCTGCTCCCTGCTTGTGTGTT
GGAGGTCGCTGAGTAGTGCGCGAGCAAAATTTAAGCTACAACAAGGCAAGGCTTGACCGAC
Features (pLannotate 1.2.2; 18 found; start..end, strand, type, name):
     74..453     +  enhancer       CMV enhancer: human cytomegalovirus immediate early enhancer
    454..657     +  promoter       CMV promoter: human cytomegalovirus (CMV) immediate early promoter
    699..717     +  promoter       T7 promoter: promoter for bacteriophage T7 RNA polymerase
    788..1264    +  CDS            tadA: TADA_ECOLI - Also known as yfhC. Experimental evidence at protein level: Swiss-Prot protein existence level 1. Catalyzes the deamination of adenosine to inosine at the wobble position 34 of tRNA(Arg2). Essential for cell viability. From Escherichia coli (strain K12).
   1385..1876    +  CDS            tadA: TADA_ECOLI - Also known as yfhC. Experimental evidence at protein level: Swiss-Prot protein existence level 1. Catalyzes the deamination of adenosine to inosine at the wobble position 34 of tRNA(Arg2). Essential for cell viability. From Escherichia coli (strain K12).
   1976..3577    +  CDS            dCas9(N): N-terminal portion of catalytically inactive Streptococcus pyogenes dCas9 carrying the D10A mutation (Zetsche et al., 2015)
   3578..6072    +  CDS            Cas9(C) (fragment): C-terminal portion of Streptococcus pyogenes Cas9 (Zetsche et al., 2015)
   6194..6305    +  polyA_signal   bGH poly(A) signal: bovine growth hormone polyadenylation signal
   6422..6443    +  promoter       SV40 promoter (fragment): SV40 enhancer and early promoter
   6448..6464    +  misc_feature   MCS (fragment): pBluescript multiple cloning site
   6513..6529    -  protein_bind   lac operator: The lac repressor binds to the lac operator to inhibit transcription in E. coli. This inhibition can be relieved by adding lactose or isopropyl-β-D-thiogalactopyranoside (IPTG). lac repressor encoded by lacI
   6537..6567    -  promoter       lac promoter: promoter for the E. coli lac operon
   6582..6603    -  protein_bind   CAP binding site: CAP binding activates transcription in the presence of cAMP. E. coli catabolite activator protein
   6616..6708    -  CDS            lacI (fragment): lac repressor; lacI; The lac repressor binds to the lac operator to inhibit transcription in E. coli. This inhibition can be relieved by adding lactose or isopropyl-β-D-thiogalactopyranoside (IPTG).
   6891..7479    -  rep_origin     ori: high-copy-number ColE1/pMB1/pBR322/pUC origin of replication
   7650..8510    -  CDS            AmpR: β-lactamase; bla; confers resistance to ampicillin, carbenicillin, and related antibiotics
   8511..8615    -  promoter       AmpR promoter: bla
   8686..8730    -  misc_feature   bom (fragment): basis of mobility region from pBR322
