[The description below was written by a language model from this plasmid's Addgene catalogue record and pLannotate feature annotations shown in this document.]
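Description:
pCMV-ABEmax(TadA, TadA*E59A) is an 8,811-bp mammalian expression plasmid encoding a variant of the ABEmax adenine base editor. It is propagated in E. coli through a high-copy ColE1/pUC-type origin and selected with ampicillin via the β-lactamase gene and its native promoter. The remainder of the backbone holds only cloning remnants: lac promoter/operator and CAP site, short lacI, SV40 promoter, MCS and bom fragments. No mammalian selection marker is annotated, which fits use by transient transfection.

The payload is a single open reading frame driven by the human CMV immediate-early enhancer and promoter and terminated by the bovine growth hormone polyadenylation signal. A T7 promoter sits just upstream of the coding region and could support in vitro transcription. The fusion consists of two tandem copies of the E. coli tRNA adenosine deaminase TadA, separated by a gap consistent with a linker, followed by Streptococcus pyogenes Cas9. The Cas9 is annotated in two contiguous segments, the first carrying the D10A mutation, as expected for the nickase used in base editors. In the ABE architecture, a wild-type TadA is paired with an evolved TadA* that deaminates adenine in single-stranded DNA exposed by guide-RNA-directed Cas9 binding, giving A•T to G•C conversion.

E59A alters a catalytic glutamate of TadA. The record is inconsistent here: the plasmid name places it only in TadA*, whereas the insert field lists it in both monomers, and the feature tables do not resolve this. Although the species is catalogued as human, the annotated coding parts are bacterial. No guide RNA cassette is present, so one must be supplied separately. The associated publication concerns analysing and minimising cellular RNA editing by adenine base editors, suggesting this is a deaminase-inactivated comparison construct. The depositor and sequencing-derived records are the same length and share the same feature order, differing in start coordinate.
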