Addgene plasmid #125662: pCMV-ABEmax(TadA, TadA*E59A)
Purpose: pCMV-ABEmax(TadA, TadA*E59A) in mammalian cells
Depositing lab: David Liu. Depositing organization: Broad Institute. Publication: Analysis and minimization of cellular RNA editing by DNA adenine base editors. Rees HA, Wilson C, Doman JL, Liu DR. Sci Adv. 2019 May 8;5(5):eaax5717. doi: 10.1126/sciadv.aax5717. eCollection 2019 May. PubMed 31086823.
Backbone
  Vector backbone: CMV
  Vector type: Mammalian Expression
Growth in bacteria
  Bacterial resistance: Ampicillin, 100 μg/mL
  Growth temperature: 37°C
  Growth strain: DH5alpha
  Copy number: Unknown
Gene/Insert
  Gene/Insert name: ABEmax(TadA E59A TadA* E59A)
  Species: H. sapiens (human)
Terms and licenses: Academic/Nonprofit Terms; Industry Terms: Not Available to Industry
How to cite: pCMV-ABEmax(TadA, TadA*E59A) was a gift from David Liu (Addgene plasmid # 125662 ; http://n2t.net/addgene:125662 ; RRID:Addgene_125662)
